>Addgene plasmid #68313 | pDestattB (pCM268) | addgene full sequence | sequence record 334783 | Addgene NGS Result
CTAAATTGTAAGCGTTAATATTTTGTTAAAATTCGCGTTAAATTTTTGTTAAATCAGCTCATTTTTTAAC
CAATAGGCCGAAATCGGCAAAATCCCTTATAAATCAAAAGAATAGACCGAGATAGGGT
[37 nt withheld, positions 129-165]
AAAGAACGTGGACTCCAACGTCAAAGG
[49 nt withheld, positions 193-241]
T
[91 nt withheld, positions 243-333]
G
[124 nt withheld, positions 335-458]
CCCATTCGCCATTCAGGCTGCGCAACTGTTGGGAAGGGCGATCGGTGCGGGCCTCTTCGCTATTACGCCA
GCTGGCGAAAGGGGGATGTGCTGCAAGGCGATTAAGTTGGGTAACGCCAGGGTTTTCCCAGTCACGACGT
TGTAAAACGACGGCCAGTGAATTGTAATACGACTCACTATAGGGCGAATTGGGTACGTACCGGGCCCCTA
GTATGTATGTAAGTTAATAAAACCCATTTTTGCGGAAAGTAGATAAAAAAAACATTTTTTTTTTTTACTG
CACTGGATCTAGCGGATCCGGGAATTGGGAATTCGTTAACAGATCTGCGGCCGCGGCTCGAGCAGGAAAC
AGCTATGACCATGATTACGCCAAGCTATCAACTTTGTATAGAAAAGTTGAACGAGAAACGTAAAATGATA
TAAATATCAATATATTAAATTAGATTTTGCATAAAAAACAGACTACATAATACTGTAAAACACAACATAT
CCAGTCACTATGGTCGACCTGCAGACTGGCTGTGTATAAGGGAGCCTGACATTTATATTCCCCAGAACAT
CAGGTTAATGGCGTTTTTGATGTCATTTTCGCGGTGGCTGAGATCAGCCACTTCTTCCCCGATAACGGAG
ACCGGCACACTGGCCATATCGGTGGTCATCATGCGCCAGCTTTCATCCCCGATATGCACCACCGGGTAAA
GTTCACGGGGGACTTTATCTGACAGCAGACGTGCACTGGCCAGGGGGATCACCATCCGTCGCCCGGGCGT
GTCAATAATATCACTCTGTACATCCACAAACAGACGATAACGGCTCTCTCTTTTATAGGTGTAAACCTTA
AACTGCATTTCACCAGCCCCTGTTCTCGTCGGCAAAGGAGCCGTTCATTTCAATAAACCGGGCGACCTCA
GCCATCCCTTCCTGATTTTCCGCTTTCCAGCGTTCGGCACGCAGACGACGGGCTTCATTCTGCATGGTTG
TGCTTACCGAACCGGAGATATTGACATCATATATGCCTTGAGCAACTGATAGCTGTCGCTGTCAACTGTC
ACTGTAATACGCTGCTTCATAGCATACCTCTTTTTGACATACTTCGGGTATACATATCAGTATATATTCT
TATACCGCAAAAATCAGCGCGCAAATACGCATACTGTTATCTGGCTTTTAGTAAGCCGGATCCTCTAGAT
TACGCCCCGCCTGCCACTCATCGCAGTACTGTTGTAATTCATTAAGCATTCTGCCGACATGGAAGCCATC
ACAAACGGCATGATGAACCTGAATCGCCAGCGGCATCAGCACCTTGTCGCCTTGCGTATAATATTTGCCC
ATGGTGAAAACGGGGGCGAAGAAGTTGTCCATATTGGCCACGTTTAAATCAAAACTGGTGAAACTCACCC
AGGGATTGGCTGAGACGAAAAACATATTCTCAATAAACCCTTTAGGGAAATAGGCCAGGTTTTCACCGTA
ACACGCCACATCTTGCGAATATATGTGTAGAAACTGCCGGAAATCGTCGTGGTATTCACTCCAGAGCGAT
GAAAACGTTTCAGTTTGCTCATGGAAAACGGTGTAACAAGGGTGAACACTATCCCATATCACCAGCTCAC
CGTCTTTCATTGCCATACGGAATTCCGGATGAGCATTCATCAGGCGGGCAAGAATGTGAATAAAGGCCGG
ATAAAACTTGTGCTTATTTTTCTTTACGGTCTTTAAAAAGGCCGTAATATCCAGCTGAACGGTCTGGTTA
TAGGTACATTGAGCAACTGACTGAAATGCCTCAAAATGTTCTTTACGATGCCATTGGGATATATCAACGG
TGGTATATCCAGTGATTTTTTTCTCCATTTTAGCTTCCTTAGCTCCTGAAAATCTCGACGGATCCTAACT
CAAAATCCACACATTATACGAGCCGGAAGCATAAAGTGTAAAGCCTGGGGTGCCTAATGCGGCCGCCATA
GTGACTGGATATGTTGTGTTTTACAGTATTATGTAGTCTGTTTTTTATGCAAAATCTAATTTAATATATT
GATATTTATATCATTTTACGTTTCTCGTTCAACTTTATTATACATAGTTGATAATTCACTGGCCGTCGTT
TTACGGTACCTCTAGAGATCCACTAGTGTCGACGATGTAGGTCACGGTCTCGAAGCCGCGGTGCGGGTGC
CAGGGCGTGCCCTTGGGCTCCCCGGGCGCGTACTCCACCTCACCCATCTGGTCCATCATGATGAACGGGT
CGAGGTGGCGGTAGTTGATCCCGGCGAACGCGCGGCGCACCGGGAAGCCCTCGCCCTCGAAACCGCTGGG
CGCGGTGGTCACGGTGAGCACGGGACGTGCGACGGCGTCGGCGGGTGCGGATACGCGGGGCAGCGTCAGC
GGGTTCTCGACGGTCACGGCGGGCATGTCGACACTAGTTCTAGCCAGCTTTTGTTCCCTTTAGTGAGGGT
TAATTTCGAGCTTGGCGTAATCATGGTCATAGCTGTTTCCTGTGTGAAATTGTTATCCGCTCACAATTCC
ACACAACATACGAGCCGGAAGCATAAAGTGTAAAGCCTGGGGTGCCTAATGAGTGAGCTAACTCACATTA
ATTGCGTTGCGCTCACTGCCCGCTTTCCAGTCGGGAAACCTGTCGTGCCAGCTGCATTAATGAATCGGCC
AACGCGCGGGGAGAGGCGGTTTGCGTATTGGGCGCTCTTCCGCTTCCTCGCTCACTGACTCGCTGCGCTC
GGTCGTTCGGCTGCGGCGAGCGGTATCAGCTCACTCAAAGGCGGTAATACGGTTATCCACAGAATCAGGG
GATAACGCAGGAAAGAACATGTGAGCAAAAGGCCAGCAAAAGGCCAGGAACCGTAAAAAGGCCGCGTTGC
TGGCGTTTTTCCATAGGCTCCGCCCCCCTGACGAGCATCACAAAAATCGACGCTCAAGTCAGAGGTGGCG
AAACCCGACAGGACTATAAAGATACCAGGCGTTTCCCCCTGGAAGCTCCCTCGTGCGCTCTCCTGTTCCG
ACCCTGCCGCTTACCGGATACCTGTCCGCCTTTCTCCCTTCGGGAAGCGTGGCGCTTTCTCATAGCTCAC
GCTGTAGGTATCTCAGTTCGGTGTAGGTCGTTCGCTCCAAGCTGGGCTGTGTGCACGAACCCCCCGTTCA
GCCCGACCGCTGCGCCTTATCCGGTAACTATCGTCTTGAGTCCAACCCGGTAAGACACGACTTATCGCCA
CTGGCAGCAGCCACTGGTAACAGGATTAGCAGAGCGAGGTATGTAGGCGGTGCTACAGAGTTCTTGAAGT
GGTGGCCTAACTACGGCTACACTAGAAGAACAGTATTTGGTATCTGCGCTCTGCTGAAGCCAGTTACCTT
CGGAAAAAGAGTTGGTAGCTCTTGATCCGGCAAACAAACCACCGCTGGTAGCGGTGGTTTTTTTGTTTGC
AAGCAGCAGATTACGCGCAGAAAAAAAGGATCTCAAGAAGATCCTTTGATCTTTTCTACGGGGTCTGACG
CTCAGTGGAACGAAAACTCACGTTAAGGGATTTTGGTCATGAGATTATCAAAAAGGATCTTCACCTAGAT
CCTTTTAAATTAAAAATGAAGTTTTAAATCAATCTAAAGTATATATGAGTAAACTTGGTCTGACAGTTAC
CAATGCTTAATCAGTGAGGCACCTATCTCAGCGATCTGTCTATTTCGTTCATCCATAGTTGCCTGACTCC
CCGTCGTGTAGATAACTACGATACGGGAGGGCTTACCATCTGGCCCCAGTGCTGCAATGATACCGCGAGA
CCCACGCTCACCGGCTCCAGATTTATCAGCAATAAACCAGCCAGCCGGAAGGGCCGAGCGCAGAAGTGGT
CCTGCAACTTTATCCGCCTCCATCCAGTCTATTAATTGTTGCCGGGAAGCTAGAGTAAGTAGTTCGCCAG
TTAATAGTTTGCGCAACGTTGTTGCCATTGCTACAGGCATCGTGGTGTCACGCTCGTCGTTTGGTATGGC
TTCATTCAGCTCCGGTTCCCAACGATCAAGGCGAGTTACATGATCCCCCATGTTGTGCAAAAAAGCGGTT
AGCTCCTTCGGTCCTCCGATCGTTGTCAGAAGTAAGTTGGCCGCAGTGTTATCACTCATGGTTATGGCAG
CACTGCATAATTCTCTTACTGTCATGCCATCCGTAAGATGCTTTTCTGTGACTGGTGAGTACTCAACCAA
GTCATTCTGAGAATAGTGTATGCGGCGACCGAGTTGCTCTTGCCCGGCGTCAATACGGGATAATACCGCG
CCACATAGCAGAACTTTAAAAGTGCTCATCATTGGAAAACGTTCTTCGGGGCGAAAACTCTCAAGGATCT
TACCGCTGTTGAGATCCAGTTCGATGTAACCCACTCGTGCACCCAACTGATCTTCAGCATCTTTTACTTT
CACCAGCGTTTCTGGGTGAGCAAAAACAGGAAGGCAAAATGCCGCAAAAAAGGGAATAAGGGCGACACGG
AAATGTTGAATACTCATACTCTTCCTTTTTCAATATTATTGAAGCATTTATCAGGGTTATTGTCTCATGA
GCGGATACATATTTGAATGTATTTAGAAAAATAAACAAATAGGGGTTCCGCGCACATTTCCCCGAAAAGT
GCCAC
Features (pLannotate 1.2.2; 21 found; start..end, strand, type, name):
     30..458     -  rep_origin     f1 ori (sequence partly withheld): f1 bacteriophage origin of replication; arrow indicates direction of (+) strand synthesis
    463..620     -  CDS            lacZα (fragment): LacZα fragment of β-galactosidase; lacZ fragment
    623..641     +  promoter       T7 promoter: promoter for bacteriophage T7 RNA polymerase
    837..857     +  protein_bind   attB4: mutant version of attB; core recombination site for the Gateway® BP reaction BP Clonase™
    841..960     +  protein_bind   attR1: mutant version of attR; recombination site for the Gateway® LR reaction LR Clonase™
   1001..1306    -  CDS            ccdB: CcdB, a bacterial toxin that poisons DNA gyrase; ccdB; Plasmids containing the ccdB gene cannot be propagated in standard E. coli strains.
   1311..1469    -  CDS            ccdA (fragment): CCDA_ECO57 - Also known as H, letA. Experimental evidence at protein level: Swiss-Prot protein existence level 1. Antitoxin component of a type II toxin-antitoxin (TA) system which inhibits the post-segregational killing (PSK) of plasmid-free cells, also referred to as a plasmid addiction system. Binds to and blocks the activity of CcdB; will also remove bound CcdB protein from the CcdB-GyrA complex by forming a CcdA-CcdB complex, a process termed rejuvenation. Functions as a transcriptional corepressor for the ccdAB operon, repression also requires CcdB (By similarity). From Escherichia coli
   1626..2306    -  CDS            CmR: chloramphenicol acetyltransferase confers resistance to chloramphenicol
   2307..2336    -  promoter       cat promoter (fragment): promoter of the E. coli cat gene encoding chloramphenicol acetyltransferase
   2360..2390    -  promoter       lac UV5 promoter: E. coli lac promoter with an "up" mutation
   2415..2538    -  protein_bind   attR3: mutant version of attR; recombination site for the Gateway® LR reaction LR Clonase™
   2542..2562    +  CDS            lacZα (fragment): LacZα fragment of β-galactosidase; lacZ fragment
   2607..2676    +  protein_bind   attB: attB site for the φC31 integrase (Groth et al., 2000) phage φC31 integrase
   2895..2913    -  promoter       T3 promoter: promoter for bacteriophage T3 RNA polymerase
   2958..2974    -  protein_bind   lac operator: The lac repressor binds to the lac operator to inhibit transcription in E. coli. This inhibition can be relieved by adding lactose or isopropyl-β-D-thiogalactopyranoside (IPTG). lac repressor encoded by lacI
   2982..3012    -  promoter       lac promoter: promoter for the E. coli lac operon
   3027..3048    -  protein_bind   CAP binding site: CAP binding activates transcription in the presence of cAMP. E. coli catabolite activator protein
   3061..3153    -  CDS            lacI (fragment): lac repressor; lacI; The lac repressor binds to the lac operator to inhibit transcription in E. coli. This inhibition can be relieved by adding lactose or isopropyl-β-D-thiogalactopyranoside (IPTG).
   3336..3924    -  rep_origin     ori: high-copy-number ColE1/pMB1/pBR322/pUC origin of replication
   4095..4955    -  CDS            AmpR: β-lactamase; bla; confers resistance to ampicillin, carbenicillin, and related antibiotics
   4956..5060    -  promoter       AmpR promoter: bla
