[The description below was written by a language model from this plasmid's Addgene catalogue record and pLannotate feature annotations shown in this document.]
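Description:
pDestattB (pCM268) is an empty Multisite Gateway destination vector for assembling transgenes that are then integrated into the zebrafish genome by phiC31 integrase. It derives from pWB.attB: the white+ marker gene was removed to give the intermediate pattB (pCM267), and the Multisite Gateway cassette from a Tol2kit destination vector was then inserted. The annotated 5,083 nt sequence shows a pBluescript-like bacterial backbone with a high-copy ColE1/pUC-type origin, an f1 origin, an ampicillin resistance gene with its own promoter, remnants of the lacZα/lac promoter region, and flanking T7 and T3 promoters.

The Gateway cassette is bounded by two attR-type sites. The annotation labels these attR1 (overlapping a hit called attB4) and attR3, which probably reflects the R4–R3 arrangement typical of three-fragment Multisite destination vectors, although the record does not say so explicitly. Between them lie the ccdB gyrase toxin gene, a ccdA fragment, and a chloramphenicol acetyltransferase gene. The unrecombined plasmid therefore carries both chloramphenicol and ampicillin resistance and must be propagated in a ccdB-tolerant strain. In an LR reaction, the entry-clone fragments replace this cassette, and loss of ccdB provides counterselection against unrecombined vector in standard strains.

Just downstream of the cassette sits a phiC31 attB site. When integrase is supplied, this site recombines with an attP landing site previously placed in the zebrafish genome, giving site-directed, single-copy insertion of the assembled transgene. The vector itself carries no promoter, reporter or polyadenylation signal for expression in fish, so these must come from the entry clones. Its typical use is building transgenes for reproducible comparison at a defined genomic locus, avoiding the position effects of random integration.
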