Addgene plasmid #68313: pDestattB (pCM268)
Purpose: (Empty Backbone) Multisite Gateway destination vector to create transgenes for phiC31-mediated transgenesis in zebrafish
Depositing lab: Christian Mosimann & Leonard Zon. Depositing organization: Boston Children's Hospital. Publication: Site-directed zebrafish transgenesis into single landing sites with the phiC31 integrase system. Mosimann C, Puller AC, Lawson KL, Tschopp P, Amsterdam A, Zon LI. Dev Dyn. 2013 Aug;242(8):949-63. doi: 10.1002/dvdy.23989. Epub 2013 Jul 3. PubMed 23723152.
Backbone
  Vector backbone: pWB.attB
  Modifications to backbone: the white+ gene was removed by digest with EcoRV and NheI and subsequent blunt re-ligation, which created pattB (pCM267). The Multisite Gateway cassette from Tol2kit vector #394 was then introduced into pattB via XhoI/Asp718 double digest.
  Vector type: Zebrafish transgenesis
Growth in bacteria
  Bacterial resistance: Chloramphenicol and Ampicillin, 25 & 100 μg/mL
  Growth temperature: 37°C
  Growth strain: ccdB Survival
  Copy number: Unknown
Gene/Insert
  Cloning method: Gateway Cloning
  Sequencing primers: 5′ T7
Terms and licenses: Academic/Nonprofit Terms; Industry Terms: Not Available to Industry
How to cite: pDestattB (pCM268) was a gift from Christian Mosimann & Leonard Zon (Addgene plasmid # 68313 ; http://n2t.net/addgene:68313 ; RRID:Addgene_68313)
