>Addgene plasmid #68313 | pDestattB (pCM268) | addgene partial sequence | sequence record 121792 | T7 5'-TAATACGACTCACTATAGGG-3'
GCACTGGATCTAGCGGATCCGGGAATTGGGAATTCGTTAACAGATCTGCGGCCGCGGCTCGAGCAGGAAA
CAGCTATGACCATGATTACGCCAAGCTATCAACTTTGTATAGAAAAGTTGAACGAGAAACGTAAAATGAT
ATAAATATCAATATATTAAATTAGATTTTGCATAAAAAACAGACTACATAATACTGTAAAACACAACATA
TCCAGTCACTATGGTCGACCTGCAGACTGGCTGTGTATAAGGGAGCCTGACATTTATATTCCCCAGAACA
TCAGGTTAATGGCGTTTTTGATGTCATTTTCGCGGTGGCTGAGATCAGCCACTTCTTCCCCGATAACGGA
GACCGGCACACTGGCCATATCGGTGGTCATCATGCGCCAGCTTTCATCCCCGATATGCACCACCGGGTAA
AGTTCACGGGGGACTTTATC
