>Addgene plasmid #68313 | pDestattB (pCM268) | addgene partial sequence | sequence record 122199 | CAT-R 5'-GCAACTGACTGAAATGCCTC-3'
GACGGATCCTAACTCAAAATCCACACATTATACGAGCCGGAAGCATAAAGTGTAAAGCCTGGGGTGCCTA
ATGCGGCCGCCATAGTGACTGGATATGTTGTGTTTTACAGTATTATGTANTCTGTTTTTTATGCAAAATC
TAATTTAATATATTGATATTTATATCATTTTACGTTTCTCGTTCAACTTTATTATACATAGTTGATAATT
CACTGGCCGTCGTTTTACGGTACCTCTAGAGATCCACTAGTGTCGACGATGTAGGTCACGGTCTCGAAGC
CGCGG
